Addgene plasmid #134212: pKM410
Purpose: Baculovirus expression of CENP-T and CENP-W
Depositing lab: Iain Cheeseman. Depositing organization: Whitehead Institute for Biomedical Research. Publication: The CENP-L-N Complex Forms a Critical Node in an Integrated Meshwork of Interactions at the Centromere-Kinetochore Interface. McKinley KL, Sekulic N, Guo LY, Tsinman T, Black BE, Cheeseman IM. Mol Cell. 2015 Dec 17;60(6):886-98. doi: 10.1016/j.molcel.2015.10.027. Epub 2015 Nov 19. PubMed 26698661.
Backbone
  Vector backbone: pACEBac1
  Vector type: Insect Expression
Growth in bacteria
  Bacterial resistance: Gentamicin, 10 μg/mL
  Growth temperature: 37°C
  Growth strain: DH5alpha
  Copy number: High Copy
Gene/Insert
  Gene/Insert name: GST-CENP-T+W
  Species: H. sapiens (human)
  Cloning method: Restriction Enzyme; 5′ cloning site BstX (unknown if destroyed); 3′ cloning site IceU (unknown if destroyed)
Terms and licenses: Academic/Nonprofit Terms; Industry Terms: Not Available to Industry
How to cite: pKM410 was a gift from Iain Cheeseman (Addgene plasmid # 134212 ; http://n2t.net/addgene:134212 ; RRID:Addgene_134212)
