[The description below was written by a language model from this plasmid's Addgene catalogue record and pLannotate feature annotations shown in this document.]
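Description:
pKM410 is an insect-cell (baculovirus) expression plasmid built on the pACEBac1 backbone, an acceptor vector of the MultiBac type, for co-producing the human kinetochore proteins CENP-T and CENP-W. It is maintained in E. coli through a high-copy ColE1/pUC-type origin and selected with gentamicin via the aacC1 acetyltransferase gene (GmR), which is driven by the annotated Pc integron promoter. The 6,174-nt sequence also carries Tn7L and Tn7R ends. In this vector family these ends allow Tn7 transposition of the expression cassettes and the gentamicin marker into a baculoviral bacmid. A single loxP site is also present, which in the same system permits Cre-mediated fusion with donor plasmids to add further subunits.

The payload consists of two tandem, same-orientation expression cassettes, each with its own polyhedrin promoter, the strong very-late baculovirus promoter, and its own SV40 polyadenylation signal. The first cassette encodes Schistosoma japonicum glutathione S-transferase placed upstream of full-length human CENP-T, consistent with the N-terminal GST fusion named in the insert. The second encodes human CENP-W with no annotated tag. The short "large T antigen" and "SET1" fragment annotations flanking each terminator are most likely sequence-similarity hits within the SV40 terminator region and backbone rather than functional coding elements.

Co-expression from one virus lets the two histone-fold partners assemble in infected insect cells, and the GST moiety on CENP-T provides a handle for glutathione affinity purification of the complex. The record places its use in biochemical studies of protein interactions at the centromere-kinetochore interface.
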