Features (pLannotate 1.2.2; 17 found; start..end, strand, type, name):
     64..92      -  promoter       Pc promoter: intI1 (promoter lies within the coding sequence); class 1 integron promoter
    163..196     +  protein_bind   loxP: Cre-mediated recombination occurs in the 8-bp core sequence (GCATACAT). Cre recombinase
    273..364     +  promoter       polyhedrin promoter: polh from Autographa californica; promoter for the baculovirus polyhedrin gene
    407..1060    +  CDS            GST26_SCHJA: Experimental evidence at protein level: Swiss-Prot protein existence level 1. GST isoenzymes appear to play a central role in the parasite detoxification system. Other functions are also suspected including a role in increasing the solubility of haematin in the parasite gut. From Schistosoma japonicum (Blood fluke).
   1100..2782    +  CDS            CENPT: CENPT_HUMAN - Also known as C16orf56, ICEN22. Experimental evidence at protein level: Swiss-Prot protein existence level 1. Component of the CENPA-NAC (nucleosome-associated) complex, a complex that plays a central role in assembly of kinetochore proteins, mitotic progression and chromosome segregation. The CENPA-NAC complex recruits the CENPA-CAD (nucleosome distal) complex and may be involved in incorporation of newly synthesized CENPA into centromeres. Part of a nucleosome-associated complex that binds specifically to histone H3- containing nucleosomes at the centromere, as opposed to nucle
   2880..2963    +  CDS            large T antigen (fragment): large T antigen from SV40 (simian virus 40)
   2986..3120    +  polyA_signal   SV40 poly(A) signal: SV40 polyadenylation signal
   3149..3198    +  CDS            SET1 (fragment): solubility-enhancement tag derived from T7 phage gene 10B
   3292..3383    +  promoter       polyhedrin promoter: polh from Autographa californica; promoter for the baculovirus polyhedrin gene
   3426..3689    +  CDS            CENPW: CENPW_HUMAN - Also known as C6orf173, CUG2. Experimental evidence at protein level: Swiss-Prot protein existence level 1. Component of the CENPA-NAC (nucleosome-associated) complex, a complex that plays a central role in assembly of kinetochore proteins, mitotic progression and chromosome segregation (By similarity). The CENPA-NAC complex recruits the CENPA-CAD (nucleosome distal) complex and may be involved in incorporation of newly synthesized CENPA into centromeres (By similarity). Part of a nucleosome-associated complex that binds specifically to histone H3-containing nucleosomes at the ce
   3787..3870    +  CDS            large T antigen (fragment): large T antigen from SV40 (simian virus 40)
   3893..4027    +  polyA_signal   SV40 poly(A) signal: SV40 polyadenylation signal
   4056..4105    +  CDS            SET1 (fragment): solubility-enhancement tag derived from T7 phage gene 10B
   4148..4313    -  mobile_element Tn7L: mini-Tn7 element (left end of the Tn7 transposon) Tn7
   4503..5091    +  rep_origin     ori: high-copy-number ColE1/pMB1/pBR322/pUC origin of replication
   5226..5449    -  mobile_element Tn7R: mini-Tn7 element (right end of the Tn7 transposon) Tn7
   5516..6049    -  CDS            GmR: gentamycin acetyltransferase; aacC1; confers resistance to gentamycin
>Addgene plasmid #134212 | pKM410 | addgene full sequence | sequence record 271966 | Addgene NGS Result
CCACCGCTGCGTTCGGTCAAGGTTCTGGACCAGTTGCGTGAGCGCATACGCTACTTGCATTACAGTTTAC
GAACCGAACAGGCTTATGTCAACTGGGTTCGTGCCTTCATCCGTTTCCACGGTGTGCGTCACCCGGCAAC
CTTGGGCAGCAGCGAAGTCGCCATAACTTCGTATAGCATACATTATACGAAGTTATCTGTAACTATAACG
GTCCTAAGGTAGCGAGTTTAAACACTAGTATCGATTCGCGACCTACTCCGGAATATTAATAGATCATGGA
GATAATTAAAATGATAACCATCTCGCAAATAAATAAGTATTTTACTGTTTTCGTAACAGTTTTGTAATAA
AAAAACCTATAAATATTCCGGATTATTCATACCGTCCCACCATCGGGCGCGGATCTATGTCCCCTATACT
AGGTTATTGGAAAATTAAGGGCCTTGTGCAACCCACTCGACTTCTTTTGGAATATCTTGAAGAAAAATAT
GAAGAGCATTTGTATGAGCGCGATGAAGGTGATAAATGGCGAAACAAAAAGTTTGAATTGGGTTTGGAGT
TTCCCAATCTTCCTTATTATATTGATGGTGATGTTAAATTAACACAGTCTATGGCCATCATACGTTATAT
AGCTGACAAGCACAACATGTTGGGTGGTTGTCCAAAAGAGCGTGCAGAGATTTCAATGCTTGAAGGAGCG
GTTTTGGATATTAGATACGGTGTTTCGAGAATTGCATATAGTAAAGACTTTGAAACTCTCAAAGTTGATT
TTCTTAGCAAGCTACCTGAAATGCTGAAAATGTTCGAAGATCGTTTATGTCATAAAACATATTTAAATGG
TGATCATGTAACCCATCCTGACTTCATGTTGTATGACGCTCTTGATGTTGTTTTATACATGGACCCAATG
TGCCTGGATGCGTTCCCAAAATTAGTTTGTTTTAAAAAACGTATTGAAGCTATCCCACAAATTGATAAGT
ACTTGAAATCCAGCAAGTATATAGCATGGCCTTTGCAGGGCTGGCAAGCCACGTTTGGTGGTGGCGACCA
TCCTCCAAAATCGGATCTGGAAGTTCTGTTCCAGGGGCCCCTGGGATCCATGGCAGACCACAACCCTGAC
AGCGATTCTACACCTCGTACACTGCTGCGTCGTGTGCTGGATACTGCTGATCCTCGTACTCCTCGTCGTC
CTCGTAGCGCTCGTGCTGGTGCTCGCCGTGCCCTGCTGGAAACAGCCTCTCCTCGTAAACTGAGTGGCCA
GACCCGTACTATTGCCCGTGGGCGTTCACATGGAGCCCGCTCGGTCGGTCGTAGTGCTCACATTCAAGCC
TCGGGACACCTGGAAGAACAAACCCCTCGTACCCTGCTGAAAAACATCCTGCTGACTGCCCCTGAAAGCT
CTATTCTGATGCCGGAAAGCGTCGTTAAACCGGTTCCTGCTCCTCAAGCCGTTCAACCTTCTCGTCAAGA
GTCCTCCTGTGGATCTCTGGAGCTGCAACTGCCTGAACTGGAGCCTCCTACAACACTGGCACCGGGGCTG
CTGGCGCCTGGTCGTCGTAAACAACGTCTGCGTCTGAGCGTGTTTCAACAAGGTGTTGATCAGGGCCTGA
GTCTGTCTCAAGAACCTCAAGGCAACGCTGATGCTTCTAGTCTGACCCGTTCTCTGAACCTGACCTTTGC
TACTCCACTGCAACCTCAAAGCGTGCAACGTCCTGGACTGGCTCGCCGCCCTCCTGCTCGCCGTGCCGTT
GATGTGGGTGCTTTTCTGCGTGACCTGCGTGATACAAGCCTGGCACCTCCGAATATTGTGCTGGAGGATA
CACAGCCGTTTTCACAGCCTATGGTTGGTAGCCCTAACGTTTATCACTCACTGCCGTGTACCCCTCACAC
TGGTGCCGAAGATGCTGAACAAGCTGCTGGTCGTAAAACACAAAGCTCTGGACCGGGACTGCAAAAAAAC
TCTCCGGGGAAACCTGCCCAATTCCTGGCGGGTGAAGCTGAAGAAGTCAACGCCTTTGCTCTGGGATTTC
TGTCTACCAGCTCGGGTGTTAGCGGAGAAGATGAGGTGGAACCTCTGCATGATGGTGTGGAAGAAGCCGA
GAAGAAAATGGAAGAGGAAGGGGTGTCTGTCTCTGAAATGGAAGCGACTGGTGCTCAAGGACCAAGTCGT
GTCGAAGAGGCAGAAGGCCATACCGAGGTTACCGAAGCCGAAGGAAGCCAAGGGACAGCTGAAGCTGATG
GACCTGGGGCCTCAAGTGGGGATGAAGATGCTAGTGGCCGTGCCGCCTCACCTGAATCTGCTTCTAGTAC
ACCGGAAAGCCTGCAAGCACGTCGTCATCACCAATTTCTGGAACCTGCTCCGGCTCCTGGTGCTGCTGTT
CTGTCTAGTGAACCTGCTGAACCTCTGCTGGTTCGTCATCCGCCTCGTCCTCGTACAACTGGACCACGTC
CTCGCCAAGACCCTCATAAAGCAGGACTGAGCCATTATGTTAAACTGTTCTCGTTCTATGCCAAAATGCC
GATGGAGCGTAAAGCTCTGGAAATGGTCGAAAAATGCCTGGACAAATATTTCCAACATCTGTGTGACGAT
CTGGAAGTGTTTGCCGCTCATGCTGGGCGTAAAACAGTGAAACCTGAGGATCTGGAGCTGCTGATGCGTC
GTCAAGGACTGGTTACGGATCAAGTGTCGCTGCATGTCCTGGTGGAACGTCATCTGCCGCTGGAATATCG
CCAACTGCTGATTCCTTGTGCTTATAGCGGGAACTCCGTCTTTCCTGCCCAGTAAGAATTCAAAGGCCTA
CGTCGACGAGCTCACTTGTCGCGGCCGCTTTCGAATCTAGAGCCTGCAGTCTCGACAAGCTTGTCGAGAA
GTACTAGAGGATCATAATCAGCCATACCACATTTGTAGAGGTTTTACTTGCTTTAAAAAACCTCCCACAC
CTCCCCCTGAACCTGAAACATAAAATGAATGCAATTGTTGTTGTTAACTTGTTTATTGCAGCTTATAATG
GTTACAAATAAAGCAATAGCATCACAAATTTCACAAATAAAGCATTTTTTTCACTGCATTCTAGTTGTGG
TTTGTCCAAACTCATCAATGTATCTTATCATGTCTGGATCTGATCACTGCTTGAGCCTAGAAGATCCGGC
TGCTAACAAAGCCCGAAAGGAAGCTGAGTTGGCTGCTGCCACCGCTGAGCAATAACTATCATAACCCCTA
GGGTATACCCATCTAAGGTAGCGAGTTTAAACACTAGTATCGATTCGCGACCTACTCCGGAATATTAATA
GATCATGGAGATAATTAAAATGATAACCATCTCGCAAATAAATAAGTATTTTACTGTTTTCGTAACAGTT
TTGTAATAAAAAAACCTATAAATATTCCGGATTATTCATACCGTCCCACCATCGGGCGCGGATCCATGGC
ACTGTCTACGATTGTGAGTCAGCGTAAACAAATCAAACGTAAAGCCCCTCGTGGTTTCCTGAAACGTGTG
TTTAAACGTAAAAAACCTCAGCTGCGCCTGGAAAAATCAGGTGATCTGCTGGTTCATCTGAATTGCCTGT
TATTCGTCCACCGTCTGGCAGAAGAATCCCGTACTAATGCCTGCGCTTCGAAATGTCGTGTCATCAACAA
AGAACATGTGCTGGCTGCCGCTAAAGTCATTCTGAAAAAATCCCGTGGCTGAGAATTCAAAGGCCTACGT
CGACGAGCTCACTTGTCGCGGCCGCTTTCGAATCTAGAGCCTGCAGTCTCGACAAGCTTGTCGAGAAGTA
CTAGAGGATCATAATCAGCCATACCACATTTGTAGAGGTTTTACTTGCTTTAAAAAACCTCCCACACCTC
CCCCTGAACCTGAAACATAAAATGAATGCAATTGTTGTTGTTAACTTGTTTATTGCAGCTTATAATGGTT
ACAAATAAAGCAATAGCATCACAAATTTCACAAATAAAGCATTTTTTTCACTGCATTCTAGTTGTGGTTT
GTCCAAACTCATCAATGTATCTTATCATGTCTGGATCTGATCACTGCTTGAGCCTAGAAGATCCGGCTGC
TAACAAAGCCCGAAAGGAAGCTGAGTTGGCTGCTGCCACCGCTGAGCAATAACTATCATAACCCCTAGGG
TATACCCATCTAATTGGAACCAGATAAGTGAAATCTAGTTCCAAACTATTTTGTCATTTTTAATTTTCGT
ATTAGCTTACGACGCTACACCCAGTTCCCATCTATTTTGTCACTCTTCCCTAAATAATCCTTAAAAACTC
CATTTCCACCCCTCCCAGTTCCCAACTATTTTGTCCGCCCACAACCGGTTGACTTGGGTCAACTGTCAGA
CCAAGTTTACTCATATATACTTTAGATTGATTTAAAACTTCATTTTTAATTTAAAAGGATCTAGGTGAAG
ATCCTTTTTGATAATCTCATGACCAAAATCCCTTAACGTGAGTTTTCGTTCCACTGAGCGTCAGACCCCG
TAGAAAAGATCAAAGGATCTTCTTGAGATCCTTTTTTTCTGCGCGTAATCTGCTGCTTGCAAACAAAAAA
ACCACCGCTACCAGCGGTGGTTTGTTTGCCGGATCAAGAGCTACCAACTCTTTTTCCGAAGGTAACTGGC
TTCAGCAGAGCGCAGATACCAAATACTGTTCTTCTAGTGTAGCCGTAGTTAGGCCACCACTTCAAGAACT
CTGTAGCACCGCCTACATACCTCGCTCTGCTAATCCTGTTACCAGTGGCTGCTGCCAGTGGCGATAAGTC
GTGTCTTACCGGGTTGGACTCAAGACGATAGTTACCGGATAAGGCGCAGCGGTCGGGCTGAACGGGGGGT
TCGTGCACACAGCCCAGCTTGGAGCGAACGACCTACACCGAACTGAGATACCTACAGCGTGAGCTATGAG
AAAGCGCCACGCTTCCCGAAGGGAGAAAGGCGGACAGGTATCCGGTAAGCGGCAGGGTCGGAACAGGAGA
GCGCACGAGGGAGCTTCCAGGGGGAAACGCCTGGTATCTTTATAGTCCTGTCGGGTTTCGCCACCTCTGA
CTTGAGCGTCGATTTTTGTGATGCTCGTCAGGGGGGCGGAGCCTATGGAAAAACGCCAGCAACGCGGCCT
TTTTACGGTTCCTGGCCTTTTGCTGGCCTTTTGCTCACATGTTCTTTCCTGCGTTATCCCCTGATTGACT
TGGGTCGCTCTTCCTGTGGATGCGCAGATGCCCTGCGTAAGCGGGTGTGGGCGGACAATAAAGTCTTAAA
CTGAACAAAATAGATCTAAACTATGACAATAAAGTCTTAAACTAGACAGAATAGTTGTAAACTGAAATCA
GTCCAGTTATGCTGTGAAAAAGCATACTGGACTTTTGTTATGGCTAAAGCAAACTCTTCATTTTCTGAAG
TGCAAATTGCCCGTCGTATTAAAGAGGGGCGTGGCCAAGGGCATGTAAAGACTATATTCGCGGCGTTGTG
ACAATTTACCGAACAACTCCGCGGCCGGGAAGCCGATCTCGGCTTGAACGAATTGTTAGGTGGCGGTACT
TGGGTCGATATCAAAGTGCATCACTTCTTCCCGTATGCCCAACTTTGTATAGAGAGCCACTGCGGGATCG
TCACCGTAATCTGCTTGCACGTAGATCACATAAGCACCAAGCGCGTTGGCCTCATGCTTGAGGAGATTGA
TGAGCGCGGTGGCAATGCCCTGCCTCCGGTGCTCGCCGGAGACTGCGAGATCATAGATATAGATCTCACT
ACGCGGCTGCTCAAACTTGGGCAGAACGTAAGCCGCGAGAGCGCCAACAACCGCTTCTTGGTCGAAGGCA
GCAAGCGCGATGAATGTCTTACTACGGAGCAAGTTCCCGAGGTAATCGGAGTCCGGCTGATGTTGGGAGT
AGGTGGCTACGTCTCCGAACTCACGACCGAAAAGATCAAGAGCAGCCCGCATGGATTTGACTTGGTCAGG
GCCGAGCCTACATGTGCGAATGATGCCCATACTTGAGCCACCTAACTTTGTTTTAGGGCGACTGCCCTGC
TGCGTAACATCGTTGCTGCTGCGTAACATCGTTGCTGCTCCATAACATCAAACATCGACCCACGGCGTAA
CGCGCTTGCTGCTTGGATGCCCGAGGCATAGACTGTACAAAAAAACAGTCATAACAAGCCATGAAAACCG
CCACTGCGCCGTTA
